>Addgene plasmid #148036 | pAc5.1B-EGFP-DmPAN2-del358-467-T97RH102G-dsRNAres_Y | depositor full sequence | sequence record 290483 | Full Sequence
CTTCAAGGAATTAATTCTATATTCTAAAAACACAAATGATACTTCTAAAAAAAATCATGAATGGCATCAA
CTCTGAATCAAATCTTTGCAGATGCACCTACTTCTCATTTCCACTGTCACATCATTTTTCCAGATCTCGC
TGCCTGTTATGTGGCCCACAAACCAAGACACGTTTTATGGCCATTAAAGCTGGCTGATCGTCGCCAAACA
CCAAATACATATCAATATGTACATTCGAGAAAGAAGCGATCAAAGAAGCGTCTTCGGGCGAGTAGGAGAA
TGCGGAGGAGAAGGAGAACGAGCTGATCTAGTATCTCTCCACAATCCAATGCCAACTGACCAACTGGCCA
TATTCGGAGCAATTTGAAGCCAATTTCCATCGCCTGGCGATCGCTCCATTCTTGGCTATATGTTTTTCAC
CGTTCCCGGGGCCATTTTCAAAGACTCGTCGGTAAGATAAGATTGTGTCACTCGCTGTCTCTCTTCATTT
GTCGAAGAATGCTGAGGAATTTCGCGATGACGTCGGCGAGTATTTTGAAGAATGAGAATAATTTGTATTT
ATACGAAAATCAGTTAGTGGAATTTTCTACAAAAACATGTTATCTATAGATAATTTTGTTGCAAAATATG
TTGACTATGACAAAGATTGTATGTATATACCTTTAATGTATTCTCATTTTCTTATGTATTTATAATGGCA
ATGATGATACTGATGATATTTTAAGATGATGCCAGACCACAGGCTGATTTCTGCGTCTTTTGCCGAACGC
AGTGCATGTGCGGTTGTTGTTTTTTGGAATAGTTTCAATTTTCGGACTGTCCGCTTTGATTTCAGTTTCT
TGGCTTATTCAAAAAGCAAAGTAAAGCCAAAAAAGCGAGATGGCAATACCAAATGCGGCAAAACGGTAGT
GGAAGGAAAGGGGTGCGGGGCAGCGGAAGGAAGGGTGGGGCGGGGCGTGGCGGGGTCTGTGGCTGGGCGC
GACGTCACCGACGTTGGAGCCACTCCTTTGACCATGTGTGCGTGTGTGTATTATTCGTGTCTCGCCACTC
GCCGGTTGTTTTTTTCTTTTTATCTCGCTCTCTCTAGCGCCATCTCGTACGCATGCTCAACGCACCGCAT
GTTGCCGTGTCCTTTATGCGTCATTTTGGCTCGAAATAGGCAATTATTTAAACAAAGATTAGTCAACGAA
AACGCTAAAATAAATAAGTCTACAATATGGTTACTTATTGCCATGTGTGTGCAGCCAACGATAGCAACAA
AAGCAACAACACAGTGGCTTTCCCTCTTTCACTTTTTGTTTGCAAGCGCGTGCGAGCAAGACGGCACGAC
CGGCAAACGCAATTACGCTGACAAAGAGCAGACGAAGTTTTGGCCGAAAAACATCAAGGCGCCTGATACG
AATGCATTTGCAATAACAATTGCGATATTTAATATTGTTTATGAAGCTGTTTGACTTCAAAACACACAAA
AAAAAAAATAAAACAAATTATTTGAAAGAGAATTAGGAATCGGACAGCTTATCGTTACGGGCTAACAGCA
CACCGAGACGAAATAGCTTACCTGACGTCACAGCCTCTGGAAGAACTGCCGCCAAGCAGAGAGAGAGAGA
AAAAGAGGGAGAGCAGCTTAGACCGCATGTGCTTGTGTGTGAGGCGTCTCTCTCTTCGTCTCCTGTTTGC
GCAAACGCATAGACTGCACTGAGAAAATCGATTACCTATTTTTTATGAATGAATATTTGCACTATTACTA
TTCAAAACTATTAAGATAGCAATCACATTCAATAGCCAAATACTATACCACCTGAGCGATGCAACGAAAT
GATCAATTTGAGCAAAAATGCTGCATATTTAGGACGGCATCATTATAGAAATGCTTCTTGCTGTGTACTT
TTCTCTCGTCTGGCAGCTGTTTCGCCGTTATTGTTAAAACCGGCTTAAGTTAGGTGTGTTTTCTACGACT
AGTGATGCCCCTACTAGAAGATGTGTGTTGCACAAATGTCCCTGAATAACCAATTTGAAGTGCAGATAGC
AGTAAACGTAAGCTAATATGAATATTATTTAACTGTAATGTTTTAATATCGCTGGACATTACTAATAAAC
CCACTATAAACACATGTACATATGTATGTTTTGGCATACAATGAGTAGTTGGGGAAAAAATGTGTAAAAG
CACCGTGACCATCACAGCATAAAGATAACCAGCTGAAGTATCGAATATGAGTAACCCCCAAATTGAATCA
CATGCCGCAACTGATAGGACCCATGGAAGTACACTCTTCATGGCGATATACAAGACACACACAAGCACGA
ACACCCAGTTGCGGAGGAAATTCTCCGTAAATGAAAACCCAATCGGCGAACAATTCATACCCATATATGG
TAAAAGTTTTGAACGCGACTTGAGAGCGGAGAGCATTGCGGCTGATAAGGTTTTAGCGCTAAGCGGGCTT
TATAAAACGGGCTGCGGGACCAGTTTTCATATCACTACCGTTTGAGTTCTTGTGCTGTGTGGATACTCCT
CCCGACACAAAGCCGCTCCATCAGCCAGCAGTCGTCTAATCCAGAGACCCCGGATCGGGGTACCAACATG
GTGAGCAAGGGCGAGGAGCTGTTCACCGGGGTGGTGCCCATCCTGGTCGAGCTGGACGGCGACGTAAACG
GCCACAAGTTCAGCGTGTCCGGCGAGGGCGAGGGCGATGCCACCTACGGCAAGCTGACCCTGAAGTTCAT
CTGCACCACCGGCAAGCTGCCCGTGCCCTGGCCCACCCTCGTGACCACCCTGACCTACGGCGTGCAGTGC
TTCAGCCGCTACCCCGACCACATGAAGCAGCACGACTTCTTCAAGTCCGCCATGCCCGAAGGCTACGTCC
AGGAGCGCACCATCTTCTTCAAGGACGACGGCAACTACAAGACCCGCGCCGAGGTGAAGTTCGAGGGCGA
CACCCTGGTGAACCGCATCGAGCTGAAGGGCATCGACTTCAAGGAGGACGGCAACATCCTGGGGCACAAG
CTGGAGTACAACTACAACAGCCACAACGTCTATATCATGGCCGACAAGCAGAAGAACGGCATCAAGGTGA
ACTTCAAGATCCGCCACAACATCGAGGACGGCAGCGTGCAGCTCGCCGACCACTACCAGCAGAACACCCC
CATCGGCGACGGCCCCGTGCTGCTGCCCGACAACCACTACCTGAGCACCCAGTCCGCCCTGAGCAAAGAC
CCCAACGAGAAGCGCGATCACATGGTCCTGCTGGAGTTCGTGACCGCCGCCGGGATCACTCTCGGCATGG
ACGAGCTGTACAAGCCAAGCTTGAATTCTGCAGATATCATGGACTATGTCTACTGTGGAACGGATCCGAT
TGGAGCTAGCGAGGATATCCTGTCCGTGTACGATGCCGGCAGTGCCCCCGGCAATGGTCATTTCAGCCCG
TCCTTTAACGGCTTTAATATTGGAACGACGGACCCCGAGTACGTCGAACTGGTCCCGGTCCTGGCTGATG
GAGGTGAACATTTTGGAGTGAGCTCCGTCGCCTTTGATGATTATGAGGAATTGTTGTGGATGGGAAATCA
AGGAGGACATGTGACCAGCTATTATACCAATAGCATGCAAAAATATCGCAGCTTCCAAGTGGGTGCTACG
GATATCGTCCGTGATATTAGCACGTTGGATAGCGGCGTCTTGGCCCTGACCCAAACGAGCTTGCGCCACC
AAATTCGTCGCGGCTTGCCGAAATTCACGTTTAAGAGCAATAATATGAAAGAAATGGTCTCCATGTTGCA
ACTGTCGCCCCACCGCTTGGTGATGGCTGGCTTGCAAGATGAACTGATTGATTTTGATTTGCGTACCCTG
AAAGAGACGCGTATTGAACACGTCGGCGCTGGAGGCTGTACCGTCTTGCGTAAAAACTCGCGCTACTTGT
TCGCTGGAGATCAATTGGGCACCGTTACCCTGCGTGATTTGAATTCCTTGTCCGTGCAACATACCATTAA
AACCCATACGAATATTCTGAGCGATTTTTCCGTGCAAGGCAACTTGCTGATTAGTTGTGGCTACAGCGGA
AGGCAAAATAACCTGGCCATCGACCGCTTCCTAATGGTCTACGATCTGCGCATGCTGCGCCTGATCGCGC
CCATTCAAGTGATGATTGATCCGCAGATGTTGAAGTTCCTGCCATCGCTGACATCCCAACTGGCCGTCGT
GTCCAGCTACGGCCAGGTTCAGCTGGTGGACACTGTGGAGCTCAGCGAGCCGCGAGTATCCATGTACCAG
ATCAACACCAACGGCAGCCAGTGCCTCAGCTTCGACATTAGCTCCTCTTCACAGGCCATGGCATTTGGGG
ACCAGTCGGGCCACATCAACATGATTGCCGCTGTACAAACGCCTCAGCCGCAGTTCAATGCGGAGAACGG
TGTGAAAATCATTCCACGGCGGTATCGCAAAGTCGAGCTGAAGTACACGAAGCTGGGCACCCAGGACTTT
GACTTTGACCAGCATAATCAAACATGTTTCGCGGGGCTGGAGGCAACGCTACCGAACTCCTACTGCAATG
CTATGCTACAGATTTTGTATTTCACCGACGCGCTTCGCGTGAAGCTGCTGGAGCATTCGTGCATCAAGGA
GTTTTGCCTGTCCTGCGAACTAGGGTTCCTCTTCAACATGCTGGATAAAAGTACCGCTTCTTCACCTTGC
CAGGCCAGCAATTTCCTGCGATCTTTCCGCACTGTGCCAGAGGCCTCGGCACTGGGATTGATTCTCACCG
ACCGCTCATCGAACGTCAATCTAATATCGCTGATACAGAACTGGAACCGATTCATTTTGCATCAAATGCA
TTACGAAATATTCGATTCTAGCAAGAACGCATCCACCTACAGCGGATCTGTGCAAACATCAACGAACGCG
GAAAACGCGGGCTCTTCAGAAACAAGTGGCTCCTCGGACCTTTACGATTCCATAAGTGATGAGAACTCCA
AGGAGGACGATCGGGAACGCAGTAAGATCAACGCAGAAACTGACATCAGTAAGATCTTTGGGACCAAGCA
AATCTGTATAAACCGCTGCATCAAATGCCAAGAAGAGAAGATAAAGGAAAGCATTCTACTTGCCTGCAAT
TTGTCGTATCCCAACCACATCAAAGATAGTGATCAGTATTTCAACTTTGGCACCATTTTGAAGCGATCTC
TCAGCTCCGAGAAGAGTATTCAGGCCTTCTGCGAGAGATGTAAGAAGTTTTCGCCAACCAATCAGAGCGT
GAAGGTGACTTCGCTTCCGCAAATTCTGTCCATTAACTGTGGCCTCAACAACGAAAAAGACATTACCTTC
CTGAAGCGCCAGCTCAATCGCTGCAGCGAAAAGACGACTGTTGATGCGGCCGCTTCCTTGAGCACAAGCA
AGCCGTGTCGATATGGAGCCAACTGTTCGCGAAGTGACTGCCATTTCATGCATCCGGATCGAAAATCTCC
ATCGCACACAAGCCAACCGAATGCTGTCAACAATTCTCCCAATGGACGCCAAAAGTCCTGGTTTCCCCTT
ACATTTACTATGGGCATCAATGACCAAGGTGAGGTGCAGGTGCAAACTCAATCAGATGCAAGCAGTGGCA
AATCGGAACAGGAGGAGGAAACGGAAAAGCCACCAACAAAGGGCTTGGACAACAATCGGATGTACGCGCT
GCATGCCGTGGTGTGCCAAGTCGATGATGGTACCCAAAAGAACTTGGTATCGTTGATAAATGTGCAGCGG
CCATACCACACCATGAAACTGGCTGAATCTGCAGATGACCCTCAGAGTCAATGGTATATTTTTAATGATT
TTAGCATATCGCCCGTTTCGCCACAAGAATCGGTATGGTTCACATTGGATTGGAAAGTTCCTTGCATACT
CTTCTACAGACACGTAGAGGATGACTCTGAGTCTGCTAGTACTACTAGCTCGACCGTCACGGAAAGTGAA
GAAACCATTCCATCAGAGAGCAGCAGCGGCTCGCCAACAAATCTATCCAACCCTTTTCTAGAGGAAATTG
TGAGTCCTATGCTAGGCAACTTAAGTGCAGACGCCACGCTGCAGCCCCTGCAGTCAGATGAAATGCCGCA
GTCGGGTGATCTGGTCGCAATGGATGCCGAGTTCGTTACCCTAAATCCAGAGGAAAATGAGATTCGCCCG
GATGGCAAAACGGCGACCATTAAGCCATGCCACATGAGTGTGGCCCGGATTTCATGTATACGAGGACAAG
GCCCGGCTGAAGGAGTTCCATTCATGGACGATTACATATCCACCCAGGAGAAGGTCGTGGACTACCTAAC
TCAGTTCTCGGGAATCAAGCCTGGCGACTTGGACGCTAACTTCAGCAAAAAGCGACTGACTGCCTTGAAG
TACTCATACCAGAAATTAAAATACCTCGTTGACGTAGGAGTAATATTTGTCGGACATGGTCTGAAGAACG
ACTTTAGGGTCATAAACATCTATGTACCGTCGGAGCAGATAATAGATACGGTGCACCTGTTTCACATGCC
ACATCATCGCATGGTTTCCCTAAGATTTCTAGCCTGGCATTTCTTGGGTACTAAGATTCAGTCCGAGACG
CACGACTCCATCGAAGATGCACGGACCACTCTGCAGCTCTACAAGCACTATTTGAAGCTGCAGGAGGAGA
AGAAGTTTGCCAACGCTCTCAAGAATCTTTACGAACGCGGAAAGCAGCTGCAGTGGAAGGTTCCAGAGGA
CTGACCGCGGTTCGAAGGTAAGCCTATCCCTAACCCTCTCCTCGGTCTCGATTCTACGCGTACCGGTCAT
CATCACCATCACCATTGAGTTTAAACCCGCTGATCAGCCTCGACTGTGCCTTCTAAGGCCTGAGCTCGCT
GATCAGCCTCGATCGAGGATCCAGACATGATAAGATACATTGATGAGTTTGGACAAACCACAACTAGAAT
GCAGTGAAAAAAATGCTTTATTTGTGAAATTTGTGATGCTATTGCTTTATTTGTAACCATTATAAGCTGC
AATAAACAAGTTAACAACAACAATTGCATTCATTTTATGTTTCAGGTTCAGGGGGAGGTGTGGGAGGTTT
TTTAAAGCAAGTAAAACCTCTACAAATGTGGTATGGCTGATTATGATCAGTCGACCGATGCCCTTGAGAG
CCTTCAACCCAGTCAGCTCCTTCCGGTGGGCGCGGGGCATGACTATCGTCGCCGCACTTATGACTGTCTT
CTTTATCATGCAACTCGTAGGACAGGTGCCGGCAGCGCTCTGGGTCATTTTCGGCGAGGACCGCTTTCGC
TGGAGCGCGACGATGATCGGCCTGTCGCTTGCGGTATTCGGAATCTTGCACGCCCTCGCTCAAGCCTTCG
TCACTGGTCCCGCCACCAAACGTTTCGGCGAGAAGCAGGCCATTATCGCCGGCATGGCGGCCGACGCGCT
GGGCTACGTCTTGCTGGCGTTCGCGACGCGAGGCTGGATGGCCTTCCCCATTATGATTCTTCTCGCTTCC
GGCGGCATCGGGATGCCCGCGTTGCAGGCCATGCTGTCCAGGCAGGTAGATGACGACCATCAGGGACAGC
TTCAAGGATCGCTCGCGGCTCTTACCAGCCAGCAAAAGGCCAGGAACCGTAAAAAGGCCGCGTTGCTGGC
GTTTTTCCATAGGCTCCGCCCCCCTGACGAGCATCACAAAAATCGACGCTCAAGTCAGAGGTGGCGAAAC
CCGACAGGACTATAAAGATACCAGGCGTTTCCCCCTGGAAGCTCCCTCGTGCGCTCTCCTGTTCCGACCC
TGCCGCTTACCGGATACCTGTCCGCCTTTCTCCCTTCGGGAAGCGTGGCGCTTTCTCAATGCTCACGCTG
TAGGTATCTCAGTTCGGTGTAGGTCGTTCGCTCCAAGCTGGGCTGTGTGCACGAACCCCCCGTTCAGCCC
GACCGCTGCGCCTTATCCGGTAACTATCGTCTTGAGTCCAACCCGGTAAGACACGACTTATCGCCACTGG
CAGCAGCCACTGGTAACAGGATTAGCAGAGCGAGGTATGTAGGCGGTGCTACAGAGTTCTTGAAGTGGTG
GCCTAACTACGGCTACACTAGAAGGACAGTATTTGGTATCTGCGCTCTGCTGAAGCCAGTTACCTTCGGA
AAAAGAGTTGGTAGCTCTTGATCCGGCAAACAAACCACCGCTGGTAGCGGTGGTTTTTTTGTTTGCAAGC
AGCAGATTACGCGCAGAAAAAAAGGATCTCAAGAAGATCCTTTGATCTTTTCTACGGGGTCTGACGCTCA
GTGGAACGAAAACTCACGTTAAGGGATTTTGGTCATGAGATTATCAAAAAGGATCTTCACCTAGATCCTT
TTAAATTAAAAATGAAGTTTTAAATCAATCTAAAGTATATATGAGTAAACTTGGTCTGACAGTTACCAAT
GCTTAATCAGTGAGGCACCTATCTCAGCGATCTGTCTATTTCGTTCATCCATAGTTGCCTGACTCCCCGT
CGTGTAGATAACTACGATACGGGAGGGCTTACCATCTGGCCCCAGTGCTGCAATGATACCGCGAGACCCA
CGCTCACCGGCTCCAGATTTATCAGCAATAAACCAGCCAGCCGGAAGGGCCGAGCGCAGAAGTGGTCCTG
CAACTTTATCCGCCTCCATCCAGTCTATTAATTGTTGCCGGGAAGCTAGAGTAAGTAGTTCGCCAGTTAA
TAGTTTGCGCAACGTTGTTGCCATTGCTGCAGGCATCGTGGTGTCACGCTCGTCGTTTGGTATGGCTTCA
TTCAGCTCCGGTTCCCAACGATCAAGGCGAGTTACATGATCCCCCATGTTGTGCAAAAAAGCGGTTAGCT
CCTTCGGTCCTCCGATCGTTGTCAGAAGTAAGTTGGCCGCAGTGTTATCACTCATGGTTATGGCAGCACT
GCATAATTCTCTTACTGTCATGCCATCCGTAAGATGCTTTTCTGTGACTGGTGAGTACTCAACCAAGTCA
TTCTGAGAATAGTGTATGCGGCGACCGAGTTGCTCTTGCCCGGCGTCAACACGGGATAATACCGCGCCAC
ATAGCAGAACTTTAAAAGTGCTCATCATTGGAAAACGTTCTTCGGGGCGAAAACTCTCAAGGATCTTACC
GCTGTTGAGATCCAGTTCGATGTAACCCACTCGTGCACCCAACTGATCTTCAGCATCTTTTACTTTCACC
AGCGTTTCTGGGTGAGCAAAAACAGGAAGGCAAAATGCCGCAAAAAAGGGAATAAGGGCGACACGGAAAT
GTTGAATACTCATACTCTTCCTTTTTCAATATTATTGAAGCATTTATCAGGGTTATTGTCTCATGAGCGG
ATACATATTTGAATGTATTTAGAAAAATAAACAAATAGGGGTTCCGCGCACATTTCCCCGAAAAGTGCCA
CCTGACGTCTAAGAAACCATTATTATCATGACATTAACCTATAAAAATAGGCGTATCACGAGGCCCTTTC
GT
Features (pLannotate 1.2.2; 10 found; start..end, strand, type, name):
     56..2568    +  promoter       Ac5 promoter: Drosophila melanogaster actin 5C promoter
   2588..3304    +  CDS            EGFP: EGFP is a basic (constitutively fluorescent) green fluorescent protein published in 1996, derived from Aequorea victoria. It is reported to be a rapidly-maturing weak dimer with moderate acid sensitivity.
   3329..6721    +  CDS            PAN2 (fragment): PAN2_DROME - Experimental evidence at protein level: Swiss-Prot protein existence level 1. Catalytic subunit of the poly(A)-nuclease (PAN) deadenylation complex, one of two cytoplasmic mRNA deadenylases involved in general and miRNA-mediated mRNA turnover. PAN specifically shortens poly(A) tails of RNA and the activity is stimulated by poly(A)-binding protein (PABP). PAN deadenylation is followed by rapid degradation of the shortened mRNA tails by the CCR4-NOT complex. Deadenylated mRNAs are then degraded by two alternative mechanisms, namely exosome-mediated 3'-5' exonucleolytic degradation,
   6737..6778    +  CDS            V5 tag: epitope tag from simian virus 5
   6878..7012    -  polyA_signal   SV40 poly(A) signal: SV40 polyadenylation signal
   7035..7119    -  CDS            large T antigen (fragment): large T antigen from SV40 (simian virus 40)
   7120..7590    +  CDS            TcR (fragment): tetracycline efflux protein; tet; confers resistance to tetracycline
   7634..8222    -  rep_origin     ori: high-copy-number ColE1/pMB1/pBR322/pUC origin of replication
   8393..9253    -  CDS            AmpR: β-lactamase; bla; confers resistance to ampicillin, carbenicillin, and related antibiotics
   9254..9358    -  promoter       AmpR promoter: bla
