[The description below was written by a language model from this plasmid's Addgene catalogue record and pLannotate feature annotations shown in this document.]
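Description:
pAc5.1B-EGFP-DmPAN2-del358-467-T97RH102G-dsRNAres_Y is a 9,452 nt insect expression plasmid for producing a GFP-tagged mutant of Drosophila melanogaster PAN2 in fly cells. The catalogue lists the backbone as unknown, although the name and the annotated parts point to a pAc5.1-type vector. It is propagated in E. coli through a ColE1/pMB1-family origin and selected with ampicillin via a bla cassette under its own promoter. The origin is annotated as a high-copy type, whereas the catalogue entry records the plasmid as low copy. Short fragments annotated as a tetracycline resistance gene and SV40 large T antigen appear to be non-functional backbone remnants.

Expression is driven by the constitutive Drosophila actin 5C (Ac5) promoter. This is followed by an EGFP coding sequence and then the PAN2 open reading frame, an arrangement consistent with an N-terminal EGFP fusion. A V5 epitope sequence lies just downstream of PAN2, but the record does not indicate whether it is translated in frame or preceded by a stop codon. An SV40 polyadenylation signal follows the cassette.

PAN2 is the catalytic subunit of the PAN2–PAN3 poly(A) nuclease, a cytoplasmic deadenylase acting in general and miRNA-mediated mRNA turnover. According to its name, this variant lacks residues 358–467 and carries the T97R and H102G substitutions. The "dsRNAres" label indicates a coding sequence altered to escape dsRNA-mediated knockdown. Such a design typically allows the mutant to be expressed in cells depleted of endogenous PAN2 for complementation assays. The associated study concerns how an asymmetric PAN3 dimer recruits a single PAN2. The record does not state what the individual mutations do.
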