Addgene plasmid #148036: pAc5.1B-EGFP-DmPAN2-del358-467-T97RH102G-dsRNAres_Y
Purpose: Insect Expression of DmPAN2-del358-467-T97RH102G-dsRNAres
Depositing lab: Elisa Izaurralde. Depositing organization: Max Planck Institute for Developmental Biology. Publication: An asymmetric PAN3 dimer recruits a single PAN2 exonuclease to mediate mRNA deadenylation and decay. Jonas S, Christie M, Peter D, Bhandari D, Loh B, Huntzinger E, Weichenrieder O, Izaurralde E. Nat Struct Mol Biol. 2014 Jul;21(7):599-608. doi: 10.1038/nsmb.2837. Epub 2014 Jun 1. PubMed 24880343.
Backbone
  Vector backbone: Unknown
  Vector type: Insect Expression
Growth in bacteria
  Bacterial resistance: Ampicillin, 100 μg/mL
  Growth temperature: 37°C
  Growth strain: DH5alpha
  Copy number: Low Copy
Gene/Insert
  Gene/Insert name: DmPAN2-del358-467-T97RH102G-dsRNAres
  Species: D. melanogaster (fly)
  Entrez Gene: PAN2 (a.k.a. Dmel_CG8232, A1Z7K9, CG8232, Dmel\CG8232, Pan2, pan2)
  Cloning method: Unknown
Terms and licenses: Academic/Nonprofit Terms; Industry Terms: Not Available to Industry
Depositor comments: ORF extracted from NCBI: LP04771 Plasmids from this collection were made available to the research community and donated after the lab closed. Please note that the sequence provided by the depositing laboratory may be theoretical/predicted or based on Sanger sequencing results. There may be discrepancies between sequencing results obtained by Addgene and the depositor sequence. If an Addgene verified sequence is not available, please contact before placing your order to request that our lab fully sequence the plasmid.
How to cite: pAc5.1B-EGFP-DmPAN2-del358-467-T97RH102G-dsRNAres_Y was a gift from Elisa Izaurralde (Addgene plasmid # 148036 ; http://n2t.net/addgene:148036 ; RRID:Addgene_148036)
